LOCUS       Exported 1856 bp ds-DNA circular SYN 12-MAY-2021
DEFINITION  Encodes ConLS as a Type 1 part to be used in the Dueber YTK system.
ACCESSION   .
VERSION     .
KEYWORDS    pYTK002
SOURCE      synthetic DNA construct
  ORGANISM  synthetic DNA construct
REFERENCE   1 (bases 1 to 1856)
  AUTHORS   Lee ME, DeLoache WC, Cervantes B, Dueber JE
  TITLE     A Highly-characterized Yeast Toolkit for Modular, Multi-part
            Assembly.
  JOURNAL   ACS Synth Biol. 2015 Apr 14.
  PUBMED    25871405
REFERENCE   2 (bases 1 to 1856)
  AUTHORS   .
  TITLE     Direct Submission
  JOURNAL   Exported May 12, 2021 from SnapGene Server 1.1.58
            http://www.snapgene.com
FEATURES             Location/Qualifiers
     source          1..1856
                     /organism="synthetic DNA construct"
                     /mol_type="other DNA"
     terminator      221..255
                     /label=lambda t0 terminator
                     /note="minimal transcription terminator from phage lambda
                     (Scholtissek and Grosse, 1987)"
     CDS             complement(326..985)
                     /codon_start=1
                     /gene="cat"
                     /product="chloramphenicol acetyltransferase"
                     /label=CmR
                     /note="confers resistance to chloramphenicol"
                     /translation="MEKKITGYTTVDISQWHRKEHFEAFQSVAQCTYNQTVQLDITAFL
                     KTVKKNKHKFYPAFIHILARLMNAHPEFRMAMKDGELVIWDSVHPCYTVFHEQTETFSS
                     LWSEYHDDFRQFLHIYSQDVACYGENLAYFPKGFIENMFFVSANPWVSFTSFDLNVANM
                     DNFFAPVFTMGKYYTQGDKVLMPLAIQVHHAVCDGFHVGRMLNELQQYCDEWQGGA"
     primer_bind     900..919
                     /label=CAT-R
                     /note="Chloramphenicol resistance gene, reverse primer"
     rep_origin      1167..1755
                     /direction=RIGHT
                     /label=ori
                     /note="high-copy-number ColE1/pMB1/pBR322/pUC origin of
                     replication"
     primer_bind     1656..1675
                     /label=pBR322ori-F
                     /note="pBR322 origin, forward primer"
ORIGIN
        1 tcggtctcac cctgaattcg catctagatg gtagagccac aaacagccgg tacaagcaac
       61 gatctccagg accatctgaa tcatgcgcgg atgacacgaa ctcacgacgg cgatcacaga
      121 cattaaccca cagtacagac actgcgacaa cgtggcaatt cgtcgcaata ccgtctcact
      181 gaactggccg ataattgcag acgaacgtga gaccagacca ataaaaaacg cccggcggca
      241 accgagcgtt ctgaacaaat ccagatggag ttctgaggtc attactggat ctatcaacag
      301 gagtccaagc gagctcgata tcaaattacg ccccgccctg ccactcatcg cagtactgtt
      361 gtaattcatt aagcattctg ccgacatgga agccatcaca aacggcatga tgaacctgaa
      421 tcgccagcgg catcagcacc ttgtcgcctt gcgtataata tttgcccatg gtgaaaacgg
      481 gggcgaagaa gttgtccata ttggccacgt ttaaatcaaa actggtgaaa ctcacccagg
      541 gattggctga aacgaaaaac atattctcaa taaacccttt agggaaatag gccaggtttt
      601 caccgtaaca cgccacatct tgcgaatata tgtgtagaaa ctgccggaaa tcgtcgtggt
      661 attcactcca gagcgatgaa aacgtttcag tttgctcatg gaaaacggtg taacaagggt
      721 gaacactatc ccatatcacc agctcaccgt ctttcattgc catacgaaat tccggatgag
      781 cattcatcag gcgggcaaga atgtgaataa aggccggata aaacttgtgc ttatttttct
      841 ttacggtctt taaaaaggcc gtaatatcca gctgaacggt ctggttatag gtacattgag
      901 caactgactg aaatgcctca aaatgttctt tacgatgcca ttgggatata tcaacggtgg
      961 tatatccagt gatttttttc tccattttag cttccttagc tcctgaaaat ctcgataact
     1021 caaaaaatac gcccggtagt gatcttattt cattatggtg aaagttggaa cctcttacgt
     1081 gcccgatcaa tcatgaccaa aatcccttaa cgtgagtttt cgttccactg agcgtcagac
     1141 cccgtagaaa agatcaaagg atcttcttga gatccttttt ttctgcgcgt aatctgctgc
     1201 ttgcaaacaa aaaaaccacc gctaccagcg gtggtttgtt tgccggatca agagctacca
     1261 actctttttc cgaaggtaac tggcttcagc agagcgcaga taccaaatac tgttcttcta
     1321 gtgtagccgt agttaggcca ccacttcaag aactctgtag caccgcctac atacctcgct
     1381 ctgctaatcc tgttaccagt ggctgctgcc agtggcgata agtcgtgtct taccgggttg
     1441 gactcaagac gatagttacc ggataaggcg cagcggtcgg gctgaacggg gggttcgtgc
     1501 acacagccca gcttggagcg aacgacctac accgaactga gatacctaca gcgtgagcta
     1561 tgagaaagcg ccacgcttcc cgaagggaga aaggcggaca ggtatccggt aagcggcagg
     1621 gtcggaacag gagagcgcac gagggagctt ccagggggaa acgcctggta tctttatagt
     1681 cctgtcgggt ttcgccacct ctgacttgag cgtcgatttt tgtgatgctc gtcagggggg
     1741 cggagcctat ggaaaaacgc cagcaacgcg gcctttttac ggttcctggc cttttgctgg
     1801 ccttttgctc acatgttctt tcctgcgtta tcccctgatt ctgtggataa ccgtag
//
