[The description below was written by a language model from this plasmid's Addgene catalogue record and the feature table of its GenBank file.]
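Description:
pYTK002 is a small (1,856 bp) circular part plasmid from the modular Yeast Toolkit (YTK) system for multipart Golden Gate-style assembly. It is built on the toolkit's part entry vector pYTK001 and is catalogued as a bacterial vector, meaning that it serves as an E. coli storage and propagation plasmid rather than as an expression construct in its own right. Replication relies on a high-copy ColE1/pMB1-type origin, and selection is by chloramphenicol through a cat gene encoding chloramphenicol acetyltransferase. A minimal lambda t0 transcription terminator is also annotated. The backbone contains no yeast origin or yeast marker, consistent with its role as a donor of a single part.

The payload is ConLS, a synthetic sequence classed as a Type 1 part, which in the YTK scheme is a 5' assembly connector. The insert was introduced into the entry vector using BsmBI sites that were destroyed in the process. The feature table annotates only the backbone elements, so the position and internal structure of ConLS are not described in the record; it presumably lies in the unannotated region outside the resistance gene and origin. In general, connector parts of this kind sit at the upstream edge of an assembled transcriptional unit, where they supply the flanking sequences that determine how cassettes are ordered and joined in later multigene assemblies. pYTK002 is therefore used as a building block, combined with promoter, coding sequence, terminator, a 3' connector and the other toolkit part types to build yeast expression cassettes and plasmids.
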