Addgene plasmid #65109: pYTK002
Purpose: Encodes ConLS as a Type 1 part to be used in the Dueber YTK system
Depositing lab: John Dueber. Depositing organization: University of California, Berkeley. Publication: A Highly Characterized Yeast Toolkit for Modular, Multipart Assembly. Lee ME, DeLoache WC, Cervantes B, Dueber JE. ACS Synth Biol. 2015 Apr 14. 10.1021/sb500366v PubMed 25871405.
Backbone
  Vector backbone: pYTK001
  Vector type: Bacterial Expression
Growth in bacteria
  Bacterial resistance: Chloramphenicol, 25 μg/mL
  Growth temperature: 37°C
  Growth strain: DH10B
  Copy number: High Copy
Gene/Insert
  Gene/Insert name: ConLS
  Species: Synthetic
  Cloning method: Restriction Enzyme; 5′ cloning site BsmBI (destroyed during cloning); 3′ cloning site BsmBI (destroyed during cloning)
Terms and licenses: Academic/Nonprofit Terms; Industry Terms: Not Available to Industry
Depositor comments: Type 1 parts are 5' assembly connectors in the Dueber YTK. For more information, please visit the supplemental information in PMID:25871405.
How to cite: pYTK002 was a gift from John Dueber (Addgene plasmid # 65109 ; http://n2t.net/addgene:65109 ; RRID:Addgene_65109)
