>Addgene plasmid #65109 | pYTK002 | addgene partial sequence | sequence record 112372 | CAT-F 5'-GTTTGTGATGGCTTCCATGTC-3'
TACTGCGATGAGTGGCAGGGCGGGGCGTAATTTGATATCGAGCTCGCTTGGACTCCTGTTGATAGATCCA
GTAATGACCTCAGAACTCCATCTGGATTTGTTCAGAACGCTCGGTTGCCGCCGGGCGTTTTTTATTGGTC
TGGTCTCACGTTCGTCTGCAATTATCGGCCAGTTCAGTGAGACGGTATTGCGACGAATTGCCACGTTGTC
GCAGTGTCTGTACTGTGGGTTAATGTCTGTGATCGCCGTCGTGAGTTCGTGTCATCCGCGCATGATTCAG
ATGGTCCTGGAGATCGTTGCTTGTACCGGCTGTTTGTGGCTCTACCATCTAGATGCGAATTCAGGGTGAG
ACCGACTACGGTTATCCACAGAATCAGGGGATAACGCAGGAAAGAACATGTGAGCAAAAGGCCAGCAAAA
GGCCAGGAACCGTAAAAAGGCCGCGTTGCTGGCGTTTTTCCATAGGCTCCGCCCCCCTGACGAGCATCAC
AAAAATCGACGCTCAAGTCAGAGGTGGCGAAACCCGACAGGACTATAAAGATACCAGGCGTTTCCCCCTG
GAAGCTCCCTCGTGCGCTCTCCTGTTCCGACCCTGCCGCTTACCGGATACCTGTCCGCCTTTCTCCCTTC
GGGAAGCGTGGCGCTTTCTCATAGCTCACGCTGTAGGTATCTCAGTTCGGTGTAGGTCGTTCGCTCCAAG
CTGGGCTGTGTGCACGAACCCCCCGTTCAGCCCGACCGCTGCGCCTTATCCGGTAACTATCGTCTTGAGT
CCAACCCGGTAAGACACGACTTATCGCCACTGGCAGCAGCCACTGGTAACAGGATTAGCAGAGCGAGGTA
TGTAGGCGGTGCTACAGAGTTCTTGAAGTGGTGGCCTAACTACGGCTACACTAGAAGAACAGTATTTGGT
ATCTGCGCTCTGCTGAAGC
