>Addgene plasmid #65109 | pYTK002 | addgene partial sequence | sequence record 217969 | pRS414-R 5'-CACCTCTGACTTGAGCGTCG-3'
CCTATGGAAAAACGCCAGCAACGCGGCCTTTTTACGGTTCCTGGCCTTTTGCTGGCCTTTTGCTCACATG
TTCTTTCCTGCGTTATCCCCTGATTCTGTGGATAACCGTAGTCGGTCTCACCCTGAATTCGCATCTAGAT
GGTAGAGCCACAAACAGCCGGTACAAGCAACGATCTCCAGGACCATCTGAATCATGCGCGGATGACACGA
ACTCACGACGGCGATCACAGACATTAACCCACAGTACAGACACTGCGACAACGTGGCAATTCGTCGCAAT
ACCGTCTCACTGAACTGGCCGATAATTGCAGACGAACGTGAGACCAGACCAATAAAAAACGCCCGGCGGC
AACCGAGCGTTCTGAACAAATCCAGATGGAGTTCTGAGGTCATTACTGGATCTATCAACAGGAGTCCAAG
CGAGCTCGATATCAAATTACGCCCCGCCCTGCCACTCATCGCAGTACTGTTGTAATTCATTAAGCATTCT
GCCGACATGGAAGCCATCACAAACGGCATGATGAACCTGAATCGCCAGCGGCATCAGCACCTTGTCGCCT
TGCGTATAATATTTGCCCATGGTGAAAACGGGGGCGAAGAAGTTGTCCATATTGGCCACGTTTAAATCAA
AACTGGTGAAACTCACCCAGGGATTGGCTGAAACGAAAAACATATTCTCAATAAACCCTTTAGGGAAATA
GGCCAGGTTTTCACCGTAACACGCCACATCTTGCGA
